>Addgene plasmid #190400 | JAB3064 | addgene full sequence | sequence record 391299 | Addgene Partial NGS Result
TGGCAGGATATATTGTGGTGTAACGTTAAGCTTTGGTTGTCGACGAGTCAGTAATAAACGGCGTCAAAGT
GGTTGCAGCCGGCACACACGAGTCGTGTTTATCAACTCAAAGCACAAATACTTTTCCTCAACCTAAAAAT
AAGGCAATTAGCCAAAAACAACTTTGCGTGTAAACAACGCTCAATACACGTGTCATTTTATTATTAGCTA
TTGCTTCACCGCCTTAGCTTTCTCGTGACCTAGTCGTCCTCGTCTTTTCTTCTTCTTCTTCTATAAAACA
ATACCCAAAGAGCTCTTCTTCTTCACAATTCAGATTTCAATTTCTCAAAATCTTAAAAACTTTCTCTCAA
TTCTCTCTACCGTGATCAAGGTAAATTTCTGTGTTCCTTATTCTCTCAAAATCTTCGATTTTGTTTTCGT
TCGATCCCAATTTCGTATATGTTCTTTGGTTTAGATTCTGTTAATCTTAGATCGTAGACGATTTTCTGGG
TTTGATCGTTAGATATCATCTTAATTCTCGATTAGGGTTTCATAGATATCATCCGATTTGTTCAAATAAT
TTGAGTTTTGTCGAATAATTACTCTTCGATTTGTGATTTCTATCTAGATCTGGTGTTAGTTTCTAGTTTG
TGCGATCGAATTTGTCGATTAATCTGAGTTTTTCTGATTAACAGCACCATGGCAAAGGATGTGGAAGCCG
TTCCCGGAGAAGGATTTCAGACAAGAGACTATCAAGATCCGCCACCAGCTCCGTTTATTGATGGAGCGGA
GCTAAAGAAGTGGTCTTTCTACAGAGCAGTTATCGCAGAGTTCGTAGCCACTCTCCTCTTCTTATACATC
ACCGTTTTGACAGTCATCGGTTACAAGATTCAGTCCGATACTGATGCCGGTGGCGTAGATTGCGGCGGAG
TTGGAATCCTCGGTATCGCTTGGGCCTTTGGTGGTATGATCTTCATCCTCGTCTACTGCACCGCCGGTAT
CTCTGGTGGTCACATTAACCCAGCGGTGACATTTGGGCTATTCTTGGCACGTAAAGTGTCGTTACCTAGG
GCCCTATTGTACATAATCGCTCAGTGTTTGGGTGCGATTTGTGGAGTTGGTTTTGTCAAAGCCTTCCAAA
GCTCTTACTACACCCGTTACGGAGGTGGAGCCAACTCTCTAGCCGATGGCTACAGCACAGGGACCGGTCT
AGCCGCAGAGATCATTGGTACTTTCGTTCTTGTCTACACCGTATTCTCTGCCACTGACCCCAAACGTAGT
GCCAGAGACTCCCACGTTCCGGTGTTGGCGCCACTTCCAATCGGATTTGCCGTGTTCATGGTACATTTGG
CTACCATTCCCATTACCGGAACCGGAATTAACCCGGCAAGGAGTTTCGGAGCTGCCGTAATCTACAACAA
GAGCAAGCCATGGGATGACCACTGGATATTTTGGGTTGGACCATTCATTGGAGCTGCGATAGCTGCATTC
TACCACCAATTCGTTCTAAGAGCTTCAGGTTCTAAGTCTCTTGGATCATTCAGAAGTGCTGCCAACGTCG
GATCCATGGTGAGCAAGGGCGAGGAGGATAACATGGCCATCATCAAGGAGTTCATGCGCTTCAAGGTGCA
CATGGAGGGCTCCGTGAACGGCCACGAGTTCGAGATCGAGGGCGAGGGCGAGGGCCGCCCCTACGAGGGC
ACCCAGACCGCCAAGCTGAAGGTGACCAAGGGTGGCCCCCTGCCCTTCGCCTGGGACATCCTGTCCCCTC
AGTTCATGTACGGCTCCAAGGCCTACGTGAAGCACCCCGCCGACATCCCCGACTACTTGAAGCTGTCCTT
CCCCGAGGGCTTCAAGTGGGAGCGCGTGATGAACTTCGAGGACGGCGGCGTGGTGACCGTGACCCAGGAC
TCCTCCCTGCAGGACGGCGAGTTCATCTACAAGGTGAAGCTGCGCGGCACCAACTTCCCCTCCGACGGCC
CCGTAATGCAGAATAAGACCATGGGCTGGGAGGCCTCCTCCGAGCGGATGTACCCCGAGGACGGCGCCCT
GAAGGGCGAGATCAAGCAGAGGCTGAAGCTGAAGGACGGCGGCCACTACGACGCTGAGGTCAAGACCACC
TACAAGGCCAAGAAGCCCGTGCAGCTGCCCGGCGCCTACAACGTCAACATCAAGTTGGACATCACCTCCC
ACAACGAGGACTACACCATCGTGGAACAGTACGAACGCGCCGAGGGCCGCCACTCCACCGGCGGCATGGA
GGAGCTGTACAAGTAAAGCGGCCGCCCGGCTGCAGATCGTTCAAACATTTGGCAATAAAGTTTCTTAAGA
TTGAATCCTGTTGCCGGTCTTGCGATGATTATCATATAATTTCTGTTGAATTACGTTAAGCATGTAATAA
TTAACATGTAATGCATGACGTTATTTATGAGATGGGTTTTTATGATTAGAGTCCCGCAATTATACATTTA
ATACGCGATAGAAAACAAAATATAGCGCGCAAACTAGGATAAATTATCGCGCGCGGTGTCATCTATGTTA
CTAGATCGGGGCGCGCCCTCGAGGAAGACGTAATGTGGTTGTCGACGAGTCAGTAATAAACGGCGTCAAA
GTGGTTGCAGCCGGCACACACGAGTCGTGTTTATCAACTCAAAGCACAAATACTTTTCCTCAACCTAAAA
ATAAGGCAATTAGCCAAAAACAACTTTGCGTGTAAACAACGCTCAATACACGTGTCATTTTATTATTAGC
TATTGCTTCACCGCCTTAGCTTTCTCGTGACCTAGTCGTCCTCGTCTTTTCTTCTTCTTCTTCTATAAAA
CAATACCCAAAGAGCTCTTCTTCTTCACAATTCAGATTTCAATTTCTCAAAATCTTAAAAACTTTCTCTC
AATTCTCTCTACCGTGATCAAGGTAAATTTCTGTGTTCCTTATTCTCTCAAAATCTTCGATTTTGTTTTC
GTTCGATCCCAATTTCGTATATGTTCTTTGGTTTAGATTCTGTTAATCTTAGATCGTAGACGATTTTCTG
GGTTTGATCGTTAGATATCATCTTAATTCTCGATTAGGGTTTCATAGATATCATCCGATTTGTTCAAATA
ATTTGAGTTTTGTCGAATAATTACTCTTCGATTTGTGATTTCTATCTAGATCTGGTGTTAGTTTCTAGTT
TGTGCGATCGAATTTGTCGATTAATCTGAGTTTTTCTGATTAACAGCACCATGGTGAGTAAAGGAGAAGA
ACTTTTCACTGGAGTTGTCCCAATTCTTGTTGAATTAGATGGTGATGTTAATGGGCACAAATTTTCTGTC
AGTGGAGAGGGTGAAGGTGATGCAACATACGGAAAACTTACCCTTAAATTTATTTGCACTACTGGAAAAC
TACCTGTTCCATGGCCAACCCTGGTCACCACCCTGACCTACGTAAGTTTCTGCTTCTACCTTTGATATAT
ATATAATAATTATCATTAATTAGTAGTAATATAATATTTCAAATATTTTTTTCAAAATAAAAGAATGTAG
TATATAGCAATTGCTTTTCTGTAGTTTATAAGTGTGTATATTTTAATTTATAACTTTTCTAATATATGAC
CAAAATTTGTTGATGTGCAGGGCGTGCAGTGCTTCTCCCGTTACCCTGATCATATGAAGCGGCACGACTT
CTTCAAGAGCGCCATGCCTGAGGGATACGTGCAGGAGAGGACCATCTTCTTCAAGGACGACGGGAACTAC
AAGACACGTGCTGAAGTCAAGTTTGAGGGTGACACCCTCGTCAACAGGATCGAGCTTAAGGGAATCGATT
TCAAGGAGGACGGAAACATCCTCGGCCACAAGTTGGAATACAACTACAACTCCCACAACGTATACATCAT
GGCCGACAAGCAAAAGAACGGCATCAAAGCCAACTTCAAGACCCGCCACAACATCGAGGACGGCGGCGTG
CAACTCGCTGATCATTATCAACAAAATACTCCAATTGGCGATGGCCCTGTCCTTTTACCAGACAACCATT
ACCTGTCCACACAATCTGCCCTTTCGAAAGATCCCAACGAAAAGAGAGATCACATGGTCCTTCTTGAGTT
TGTAACAGCTGCTGGGATTACACATGGCATGGATGAACTATACAAATAATGTCAAGCCATTCTCTCGCAG
ATGATGTTCACTTTGTGTTTTACTTCCTTTATGCATTCACAGCAATAAAAGAAAGAAATCTCCATCGCTT
TTGGTTTTCTTCTCTGTCTTAAGTTAGTCGTTTTCGTGTCTAATCTATTACTTATCATTGTAATAGACTC
TTCTTCTATTGAGATTTGAATATAAACTAAAACACATTCCATTTTACTGTGTTCTCAACATTCAGAATGC
AAACGGACTAACCGTAGTGACTCGGCTTGAGTCTTCGGGCTAGAGCGGACTAGTTCTAGAGCGGCCGCCA
CCGCGGTGGAGCTCCAGCTTTTGTTCCCTTTAGTGAGGGTTAATTGCGCGCTTGGCGTAATCATGGTCAT
AGCTGTTTCCTGTGTGAAATTGTTATCCGCTCACAATTCCACACAACATACGAGCCGGAAGCATAAAGTG
TAAAGCCTGGGGTGCCTAATGAGTGAGCTAACTCACATTAATTGCGTTGCGCTCACTGCCCGCTTTCCAG
TCGGGAAACCTGTCGTGCCAGCTGCATTAATGAATCGGCCAACGCGCGGGGAGAGGCGGTTTGCGTATTG
GGCGCTCTTCCGCTTCCTCGCTCACTGACTCGCTGCGCTCGGTCGTTCGGCTGCGGCGAGCGGTATCAGC
TCACTCAAAGGCGGTAATACGGTTATCCACAGAATCAGGGGATAACGCAGGAAAGAACATGAAGGCCTTG
ACAGGATATATTGGCGGGTAAACTAAGTCGCTGTATGTGTTTGTTTGAGATCTCATGTGAGCAAAAGGCC
AGCAAAAGGCCAGGAACCGTAAAAAGGCCGCGTTGCTGGCGTTTTTCCATAGGCTCCGCCCCCCTGACGA
GCATCACAAAAATCGACGCTCAAGTCAGAGGTGGCGAAACCCGACAGGACTATAAAGATACCAGGCGTTT
CCCCCTGGAAGCTCCCTCGTGCGCTCTCCTGTTCCGACCCTGCCGCTTACCGGATACCTGTCCGCCTTTC
TCCCTTCGGGAAGCGTGGCGCTTTCTCATAGCTCACGCTGTAGGTATCTCAGTTCGGTGTAGGTCGTTCG
CTCCAAGCTGGGCTGTGTGCACGAACCCCCCGTTCAGCCCGACCGCTGCGCCTTATCCGGTAACTATCGT
CTTGAGTCCAACCCGGTAAGACACGACTTATCGCCACTGGCAGCAGCCACTGGTAACAGGATTAGCAGAG
CGAGGTATGTAGGCGGTGCTACAGAGTTCTTGAAGTGGTGGCCTAACTACGGCTACACTAGAAGAACAGT
ATTTGGTATCTGTGCTCTGCTGAAGCCAGTTACCTTCGGAAGAAGAGTTGGTAGCTCTTGATCCGGCAAA
CAAACCACCGCTGGTAGCGGTGGTTTTTTTGTTTGCAAGCAGCAGATTACGCGCAGAAAAAAAGGATCTC
AAGAAGATCCTTTGATCTTTTCTACGGGGTCTGACGCTCAGTGGAACGAAAACTCACGTTAAGGGATTTT
GGTCATGAATTCTTGTTAGACATTATTTGCCGACTACCTTGGTGATCTCGCCTTTCACGTAGTGAACAAA
TTCTTCCAACTGATCTGCGCGCGAGGCCAAGCGATCTTCTTGTCCAAGATAAGCCTGCCTAGCTTCAAGT
ATGACGGGCTGATACTGGGCCGGCAGGCGCTCCATTGCCCAGTCGGCAGCGACATCCTTCGGCGCGATTT
TGCCGGTTACTGCGCTGTACCAAATGCGGGACAACGTAAGCACTACATTTCGCTCATCGCCAGCCCAGTC
GGGCGGCGAGTTCCATAGCGTTAAGGTTTCATTTAGCGCCTCAAATAGATCCTGTTCAGGAACCGGATCA
AAGAGTTCCTCCGCCGCTGGACCTACCAAGGCAACGCTATGTTCTCTTGCTTTTGTCAGCAAGATAGCCA
GATCAATGTCGATCGTGGCTGGCTCGAAGATACCTGCAAGAATGTCATTGCGCTGCCATTCTCCAAATTG
CAGTTCGCGCTTAGCTGGATAACGCCACGGAATGATGTCGTCGTGCACAACAATGGTGACTTCTACAGCG
CGGAGAATCTCGCTCTCTCCAGGGGAAGCCGAAGTTTCCAAAAGGTCGTTGATCAAAGCTCGCCGCGTTG
TTTCATCAAGCCTTACGGTCACCGTAACCAGCAAATCAATATCACTGTGTGGCTTCAGGCCGCCATCCAC
TGCGGAGCCGTACAAATGTACGGCCAGCAACGTCGGTTCGAGATGGCGCTCGATGACGCCAACTACCTCT
GATAGTTGAGTCGATACTTCGGCGATCACCGCTTCCCTCATGATGTTTAACTCCTGAATTAAGCCGCGCC
GCGAAGCGGTGTCGGCTTGAATGAATTGTTAGGCGTCATCCTGTGCTCCCGAGAACCAGTACCAGTACAT
CGCTGTTTCGTTCGAGACTTGAGGTCTAGTTTTATACGTGAACAGGTCAATGCCGCCGAGAGTAAAGCCA
CATTTTGCGTACAAATTGCAGGCAGGTACATTGTTCGTTTGTGCCATGATGATATATTTTTATCTTGTGC
AATGTAACATCAGAGATTTTGAGACACAACGTGGCTTTGTTGAATAAATCGAACTTTTGCTGAGTTGAAG
GATCAGATCACGCATCTTCCCGACAACGCAGACCGTTCCGTGGCAAAGCAAAAGTTCAAAATCACCAACT
GGTCCACCTACAACAAAGCTCTCATCAACCGTGGCTCCCTCACTTTCTGGCTGGATGATGGGGCGATTCA
GGAGATCCCCATCCAACAGCCCGCCGTCGAGCGGGCTTTTTTATCCCCGGAAGCCTGTGGATAGAGGGTA
GTTATCCACGTGAAACCGCTAATGCCCCGCAAAGCCTTGATTCACGGGGCTTTCCGGCCCGCTCCAAAAA
CTATCCACGTGAAATCGCTAATCAGGGTACGTGAAATCGCTAATCGGAGTACGTGAAATCGCTAATAAGG
TCACGTGAAATCGCTAATCAAAAAGGCACGTGAGAACGCTAATAGCCCTTTCAGATCAACAGCTTGCAAA
CACCCCTCGCTCCGGCAAGTAGTTACAGCAAGTAGTATGTTCAATTAGCTTTTCAATTATGAATATATAT
ATCAATTATTGGTCGCCCTTGGCTTGTGGACAATGCGCTACGCGCACCGGCTCCGCCCGTGGACAACCGC
AAGCGGTTGCCCACCGTCGAGCGCCTTTGCCCACAACCCGGCGGCCGGCCGCAACAGATCGTTTTATAAA
TTTTTTTTTTTGAAAAAGAAAAAGCCCGAAAGGCGGCAACCTCTCGGGCTTCTGGATTTCCGATCCCCGG
AATTAGACTCT
Features (pLannotate 1.2.2; 20 found; start..end, strand, type, name):
      1..23      +  misc_feature   LB T-DNA repeat: left border repeat from nopaline C58 T-DNA (truncated)
    679..1539    +  CDS            PIP2-1: PIP21_ARATH - Also known as PIP2A. Experimental evidence at protein level: Swiss-Prot protein existence level 1. Water channel required to facilitate the transport of water across cell membrane. Probably involved in root water uptake. Its function is impaired by Hg(2+). From Arabidopsis thaliana (Mouse-ear cress).
   1546..2255    +  CDS            mCherry (fragment): monomeric derivative of DsRed fluorescent protein (Shaner et al., 2004) mammalian codon-optimized
   2275..2527    +  terminator     NOS terminator: nopaline synthase terminator and poly(A) signal
   3205..3400    +  CDS            superfolder GFP (fragment): GFP variant that folds robustly even when fused to poorly folded proteins (Pédelacq et al., 2006)
   3402..3590    +  intron         IV2 intron: modified second intron of the potato ST-LS1 gene (Vancanneyt et al., 1990)
   3612..4109    +  CDS            mgfp5 (fragment): GFP with folding enhancement mutations; mgfp5; suitable for expression in plants due to removal of a cryptic intron
   4389..4424    -  misc_feature   MCS (fragment): pBluescript multiple cloning site
   4437..4455    -  promoter       T3 promoter: promoter for bacteriophage T3 RNA polymerase
   4500..4516    -  protein_bind   lac operator: The lac repressor binds to the lac operator to inhibit transcription in E. coli. This inhibition can be relieved by adding lactose or isopropyl-β-D-thiogalactopyranoside (IPTG). lac repressor encoded by lacI
   4524..4554    -  promoter       lac promoter: promoter for the E. coli lac operon
   4569..4590    -  protein_bind   CAP binding site: CAP binding activates transcription in the presence of cAMP. E. coli catabolite activator protein
   4603..4695    -  CDS            lacI (fragment): lac repressor; lacI; The lac repressor binds to the lac operator to inhibit transcription in E. coli. This inhibition can be relieved by adding lactose or isopropyl-β-D-thiogalactopyranoside (IPTG).
   4697..4821    -  rep_origin     RSF ori (fragment): Plasmids containing the RSF 1030 origin of replication can be propagated in E. coli cells that contain additional plasmids with compatible origins.
   4829..4853    +  misc_feature   RB T-DNA repeat: right border repeat from nopaline C58 T-DNA
   4944..5532    -  rep_origin     ori: high-copy-number ColE1/pMB1/pBR322/pUC origin of replication
   5626..6411    -  CDS            aadA: S3AD_SHIFL - Experimental evidence at protein level: Swiss-Prot protein existence level 1. Mediates bacterial resistance to the antibiotics streptomycin and spectinomycin. From Shigella flexneri.
   6472..6621    -  CDS            sat-1 (fragment): STA_ECOLX - Protein inferred from homology: Swiss-Prot protein existence level 3. Involved in resistance to streptothricin, a broad-spectrum antibiotic produced by streptomycetes (PubMed:1850404). Detoxifies streptothricin via acetylation of the beta amino group of the first beta-lysyl moiety of streptothricin (By similarity). From Escherichia coli.
   6763..6861    +  CDS            TRA2_ECOLX (fragment): Protein predicted: Swiss-Prot protein existence level 4. Required for transposition of transposon Tn903. From Escherichia coli.
   6869..7304    +  rep_origin     pSa ori: origin of replication from bacterial plasmid pSa
