[The description below was written by a language model from this plasmid's Addgene catalogue record and pLannotate feature annotations shown in this document.]
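Description:
JAB3064 is a plant expression plasmid built on the JAB2120 backbone, deposited as part of a toolkit of parts for constructing synthetic genetic circuits in eudicot plants. The annotated sequence has the layout of a compact binary T-DNA vector: nopaline-type left and right border repeats flank the plant cassettes, while the region outside the borders carries a high-copy ColE1/pUC-type origin for propagation in E. coli, a pSa origin (the type used in small binary vectors for maintenance in Agrobacterium), and the aadA gene conferring spectinomycin/streptomycin resistance for bacterial selection. No plant selectable marker is annotated or recorded. Remnants of a pBluescript-type cloning region (MCS fragment, T3 and lac promoters, lac operator) sit just inside the right border. The sequence record is labelled as a partial NGS result, so the feature table may not be complete.

The T-DNA holds two transcription units. The first, inherited from the backbone, is proUBQ10::PIP2A-mCherry-NOSt: the Arabidopsis aquaporin PIP2A (PIP2-1), a membrane water channel, fused to mCherry and terminated by the NOS terminator, which would be expected to give a constitutive red membrane signal identifying transformed cells. The second is proUBQ10s::GFPint-ADHt, a GFP coding sequence interrupted by the potato ST-LS1 IV2 intron. Such an intron prevents functional reporter expression in bacteria, including Agrobacterium, so that green fluorescence reflects expression in plant cells. The UBQ10 promoters and ADH terminator are named in the catalogue entry but were not picked up by the automated annotation. The record does not spell out this plasmid's specific role, but its design fits a constitutive GFP reference alongside the toolkit's regulated promoter and circuit constructs.
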