Addgene plasmid #190400: JAB3064
Purpose: Plasmids encode parts for syntetic genetic circuit construction in eudicot plants (proUBQ10::PIP2A-mCherry-NOSt_proUBQ10s::GFPint-ADHt)
Depositing lab: Jennifer Brophy & Jose Dinneny. Depositing organization: Stanford University. Publication: Synthetic genetic circuits as a means of reprogramming plant roots. Brophy JAN, Magallon KJ, Duan L, Zhong V, Ramachandran P, Kniazev K, Dinneny JR. Science. 2022 Aug 12;377(6607):747-751. doi: 10.1126/science.abo4326. Epub 2022 Aug 11. PubMed 35951698.
Backbone
  Vector backbone: JAB2120
  Vector type: Plant Expression
Growth in bacteria
  Bacterial resistance: Spectinomycin, 50 μg/mL
  Growth temperature: 37°C
  Growth strain: DH5alpha
  Copy number: High Copy
Gene/Insert
  Gene/Insert name: proUBQ10::PIP2A-mCherry-NOSt_proUBQ10s::GFPint-ADHt
  Species: Synthetic
  Cloning method: Restriction Enzyme; 5′ cloning site unknown (unknown if destroyed)
Terms and licenses: Academic/Nonprofit Terms; Industry Terms: Not Available to Industry
Depositor comments: Backbone JAB2120 contains proUBQ10::PIP2A-mCherry-NOSt. Please see the fully annotated sequence linked the "Supplemental Documents" section. Please visit https://www.biorxiv.org/content/10.1101/2022.02.02.478917v1 for bioRxiv preprint.
How to cite: JAB3064 was a gift from Jennifer Brophy & Jose Dinneny (Addgene plasmid # 190400 ; http://n2t.net/addgene:190400 ; RRID:Addgene_190400)
